Addgene plasmid #223959: pLV-H2B-iRFP670-p2a-mCerulean-Geminin (1–110)-IRES-Neomycin
Purpose: Dual fluorescent reporter for histone H2B and for APC/C activity
Depositing lab: Hee Won Yang. Depositing organization: Columbia University. Publication: Sequential activation of E2F via Rb degradation and c-Myc drives resistance to CDK4/6 inhibitors in breast cancer. Kim S, Armand J, Safonov A, Zhang M, Soni RK, Schwartz G, McGuinness JE, Hibshoosh H, Razavi P, Kim M, Chandarlapaty S, Yang HW. Cell Rep. 2023 Nov 28;42(11):113198. doi: 10.1016/j.celrep.2023.113198. Epub 2023 Oct 21. PubMed 37865915.
Backbone
  Vector backbone: pLV-EF1a-IRES-Neomycin
  Vector type: Mammalian Expression, Lentiviral
  Selectable markers: Neomycin (select with G418)
Growth in bacteria
  Bacterial resistance: Ampicillin, 100 μg/mL
  Growth temperature: 30°C
  Growth strain: NEB Stable
  Copy number: Unknown
Gene/Insert
  Gene/Insert name: H2B-iRFP670-p2a-mCerulean-Geminin (1–110) (alt names: H2B; GMNN)
  Species: H. sapiens (human)
  Insert size (bp): 2463
  Entrez Gene: GMNN (a.k.a. Gem, MGORS6); H2B
  Promoter: EF-1a
  Tag / fusion protein: iRFP670; mCerulean
  Cloning method: Gibson Cloning
  Sequencing primers: 5′ ccatttcaggtgtcgtgaggatccgccaccATGCCAGAGCCAGCGAAGTCT; 3′ gagcggccgccctcgaggaattcTTACAG
Terms and licenses: Academic/Nonprofit Terms; Industry Terms: Not Available to Industry
How to cite: pLV-H2B-iRFP670-p2a-mCerulean-Geminin (1–110)-IRES-Neomycin was a gift from Hee Won Yang (Addgene plasmid # 223959 ; http://n2t.net/addgene:223959 ; RRID:Addgene_223959)
