[The description below was written by a language model from this plasmid's Addgene catalogue record and pLannotate feature annotations shown in this document.]
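Description:
pLV-H2B-iRFP670-p2a-mCerulean-Geminin (1–110)-IRES-Neomycin is an 11.4 kb HIV-1-derived lentiviral transfer plasmid for stable expression of a two-colour live-cell reporter in mammalian cells, built on the pLV-EF1a-IRES-Neomycin backbone. In bacteria it is maintained through a high-copy ColE1/pUC-type origin and an ampicillin resistance gene. The viral portion carries the elements needed for packaging and transduction: LTR sequences at both ends (both annotated as truncated 5′ LTRs, each preceded by nef-derived sequence), the Ψ packaging signal with a gag fragment, the Rev response element for Rev-dependent nuclear export of the genomic RNA, and the cPPT/CTS, which aids nuclear import of the reverse-transcribed genome.

Between the LTRs, the human EF-1α core promoter with its intron A drives a single transcript that yields three proteins. The first open reading frame encodes human histone H2B fused to the near-infrared protein iRFP670 (which requires biliverdin as a cofactor), followed by a P2A ribosome-skipping peptide and then mCerulean fused to residues 1–110 of human Geminin. H2B-iRFP670 marks chromatin, providing a constant nuclear label. The Geminin fragment makes the cyan signal cell-cycle dependent, because Geminin is destroyed at the metaphase–anaphase transition; the reporter is therefore used as a readout of APC/C activity. Downstream, an EMCV IRES allows translation of the neomycin resistance gene from the same mRNA, so transduced cells can be selected with G418, and a WPRE enhances transcript expression. The associated work concerns cell-cycle control and resistance to CDK4/6 inhibitors in breast cancer.
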