Features (pLannotate 1.2.2; 27 found; start..end, strand, type, name):
    376..633     +  LTR            5' LTR (truncated): truncated 5' long terminal repeat (LTR) from HIV-1
    680..805     +  misc_feature   HIV-1 Ψ: packaging signal of human immunodeficiency virus type 1
    789..1127    +  CDS            HIV-1 gag (fragment): gag protein from human immunodeficiency virus 1; gag
   1302..1535    +  misc_feature   RRE: The Rev response element (RRE) of HIV-1 allows for Rev-dependent mRNA export from the nucleus to the cytoplasm.
   1912..2012    +  CDS            Rev (fragment): human immunodeficiency virus 1 (HIV-1) Rev protein; rev; enhances nuclear export of unspliced and incompletely spliced viral mRNAs
   2027..2142    +  misc_feature   cPPT/CTS: central polypurine tract and central termination sequence of HIV-1 (lacking the first T)
   2220..2431    +  promoter       EF-1α core promoter: core promoter for human elongation factor EF-1α
   2432..3370    +  intron         EF-1α intron A: intron upstream of the start codon of human EF-1α
   3392..3769    +  CDS            H2B: human histone H2B; HIST1H2BJ
   3776..4705    +  CDS            iRFP670: iRFP670 is a basic (constitutively fluorescent) near ir fluorescent protein published in 2013, derived from Rhodopseudomonas palustris CGA009. It has low acid sensitivity. It requires the cofactor biliverdin for fluorescence.
   4724..4780    +  CDS            P2A: 2A peptide from porcine teschovirus-1 polyprotein Eukaryotic ribosomes fail to insert a peptide bond between the Gly and Pro residues, yielding separate polypeptides.
   4781..5494    +  CDS            mCerulean: mCerulean is a basic (constitutively fluorescent) cyan fluorescent protein published in 2005, derived from Aequorea victoria. It is reported to be a very rapidly-maturing monomer.
   5525..5866    +  CDS            GMNN (fragment): GEMI_HUMAN - Experimental evidence at protein level: Swiss-Prot protein existence level 1. Inhibits DNA replication by preventing the incorporation of MCM complex into pre-replication complex (pre-RC) (PubMed:9635433, PubMed:14993212, PubMed:20129055, PubMed:24064211). It is degraded during the mitotic phase of the cell cycle (PubMed:9635433, PubMed:14993212, PubMed:24064211). Its destruction at the metaphase- anaphase transition permits replication in the succeeding cell cycle (PubMed:9635433, PubMed:14993212, PubMed:24064211). Inhibits histone acetyltransferase activity of KAT7/HBO1 in a CDT
   5959..6520    +  misc_feature   IRES: internal ribosome entry site (IRES) of the encephalomyocarditis virus (EMCV)
   6523..7314    +  CDS            neo: KKA2_KLEPN - Also known as kan, nptII. Experimental evidence at protein level: Swiss-Prot protein existence level 1. Resistance to kanamycin, neomycin, paromomycin, ribostamycin, butirosin and gentamicin B. From Klebsiella pneumoniae.
   7341..7929    +  misc_feature   WPRE: woodchuck hepatitis virus posttranscriptional regulatory element
   7946..8464    +  CDS            nef (fragment): NEF_HV1BR - Experimental evidence at protein level: Swiss-Prot protein existence level 1. Extracellular Nef protein targets CD4(+) T-lymphocytes for apoptosis by interacting with CXCR4 surface receptors (PubMed:14990729). From Human immunodeficiency virus type 1 group M subtype B (isolate BRU/LAI) (HIV-1).
   8512..8769    +  LTR            5' LTR (truncated): truncated 5' long terminal repeat (LTR) from HIV-1
   8919..8941    -  protein_bind   lac operator (fragment): The lac repressor binds to the lac operator to inhibit transcription in E. coli. This inhibition can be relieved by adding lactose or isopropyl-β-D-thiogalactopyranoside (IPTG). lac repressor encoded by lacI
   8945..8975    -  promoter       lac promoter: promoter for the E. coli lac operon
   8990..9011    -  protein_bind   CAP binding site: CAP binding activates transcription in the presence of cAMP. E. coli catabolite activator protein
   9024..9116    -  CDS            lacI (fragment): lac repressor; lacI; The lac repressor binds to the lac operator to inhibit transcription in E. coli. This inhibition can be relieved by adding lactose or isopropyl-β-D-thiogalactopyranoside (IPTG).
   9299..9887    -  rep_origin     ori: high-copy-number ColE1/pMB1/pBR322/pUC origin of replication
  10058..10918   -  CDS            AmpR: β-lactamase; bla; confers resistance to ampicillin, carbenicillin, and related antibiotics
  10919..11023   -  promoter       AmpR promoter: bla
  11071..11205   +  polyA_signal   SV40 poly(A) signal: SV40 polyadenylation signal
  11372..328     +  CDS            nef (fragment) (across the origin): NEF_HV1BR - Experimental evidence at protein level: Swiss-Prot protein existence level 1. Extracellular Nef protein targets CD4(+) T-lymphocytes for apoptosis by interacting with CXCR4 surface receptors (PubMed:14990729). From Human immunodeficiency virus type 1 group M subtype B (isolate BRU/LAI) (HIV-1).
>Addgene plasmid #223959 | pLV-H2B-iRFP670-p2a-mCerulean-Geminin (1–110)-IRES-Neomycin | addgene full sequence | sequence record 450958 | Addgene NGS Result
GGAAGGGCTAATTCACTCCCAAAGAAGACAAGATATCCTTGATCTGTGGATCTACCACACACAAGGCTAC
TTCCCTGATTAGCAGAACTACACACCAGGGCCAGGGGTCAGATATCCACTGACCTTTGGATGGTGCTACA
AGCTAGTACCAGTTGAGCCAGATAAGGTAGAAGAGGCCAATAAAGGAGAGAACACCAGCTTGTTACACCC
TGTGAGCCTGCATGGGATGGATGACCCGGAGAGAGAAGTGTTAGAGTGGAGGTTTGACAGCCGCCTAGCA
TTTCATCACGTGGCCCGAGAGCTGCATCCGGAGTACTTCAAGAACTGCTGATATCGAGCTTGCTACAAGG
GACTTTCCGCTGGGGACTTTCCAGGGAGGCGTGGCCTGGGCGGGACTGGGGAGTGGCGAGCCCTCAGATC
CTGCATATAAGCAGCTGCTTTTTGCCTGTACTGGGTCTCTCTGGTTAGACCAGATCTGAGCCTGGGAGCT
CTCTGGCTAACTAGGGAACCCACTGCTTAAGCCTCAATAAAGCTTGCCTTGAGTGCTTCAAGTAGTGTGT
GCCCGTCTGTTGTGTGACTCTGGTAACTAGAGATCCCTCAGACCCTTTTAGTCAGTGTGGAAAATCTCTA
GCAGTGGCGCCCGAACAGGGACTTGAAAGCGAAAGGGAAACCAGAGGAGCTCTCTCGACGCAGGACTCGG
CTTGCTGAAGCGCGCACGGCAAGAGGCGAGGGGCGGCGACTGGTGAGTACGCCAAAAATTTTGACTAGCG
GAGGCTAGAAGGAGAGAGATGGGTGCGAGAGCGTCAGTATTAAGCGGGGGAGAATTAGATCGCGATGGGA
AAAAATTCGGTTAAGGCCAGGGGGAAAGAAAAAATATAAATTAAAACATATAGTATGGGCAAGCAGGGAG
CTAGAACGATTCGCAGTTAATCCTGGCCTGTTAGAAACATCAGAAGGCTGTAGACAAATACTGGGACAGC
TACAACCATCCCTTCAGACAGGATCAGAAGAACTTAGATCATTATATAATACAGTAGCAACCCTCTATTG
TGTGCATCAAAGGATAGAGATAAAAGACACCAAGGAAGCTTTAGACAAGATAGAGGAAGAGCAAAACAAA
AGTAAGACCACCGCACAGCAAGCGGCCGGCCGCTGATCTTCAGACCTGGAGGAGGAGATATGAGGGACAA
TTGGAGAAGTGAATTATATAAATATAAAGTAGTAAAAATTGAACCATTAGGAGTAGCACCCACCAAGGCA
AAGAGAAGAGTGGTGCAGAGAGAAAAAAGAGCAGTGGGAATAGGAGCTTTGTTCCTTGGGTTCTTGGGAG
CAGCAGGAAGCACTATGGGCGCAGCGTCAATGACGCTGACGGTACAGGCCAGACAATTATTGTCTGGTAT
AGTGCAGCAGCAGAACAATTTGCTGAGGGCTATTGAGGCGCAACAGCATCTGTTGCAACTCACAGTCTGG
GGCATCAAGCAGCTCCAGGCAAGAATCCTGGCTGTGGAAAGATACCTAAAGGATCAACAGCTCCTGGGGA
TTTGGGGTTGCTCTGGAAAACTCATTTGCACCACTGCTGTGCCTTGGAATGCTAGTTGGAGTAATAAATC
TCTGGAACAGATTTGGAATCACACGACCTGGATGGAGTGGGACAGAGAAATTAACAATTACACAAGCTTA
ATACACTCCTTAATTGAAGAATCGCAAAACCAGCAAGAAAAGAATGAACAAGAATTATTGGAATTAGATA
AATGGGCAAGTTTGTGGAATTGGTTTAACATAACAAATTGGCTGTGGTATATAAAATTATTCATAATGAT
AGTAGGAGGCTTGGTAGGTTTAAGAATAGTTTTTGCTGTACTTTCTATAGTGAATAGAGTTAGGCAGGGA
TATTCACCATTATCGTTTCAGACCCACCTCCCAACCCCGAGGGGACCCGACAGGCCCGAAGGAATAGAAG
AAGAAGGTGGAGAGAGAGACAGAGACAGATCCATTCGATTAGTGAACGGATCTCGACGGTATCGCCTTTA
AAAGAAAAGGGGGGATTGGGGGGTACAGTGCAGGGGAAAGAATAGTAGACATAATAGCAACAGACATACA
AACTAAAGAATTACAAAAACAAATTACAAAAATTCAAAATTTTCGGGTTTATTACAGGGACAGCAGAGAT
CCAGTTTATCGATGAGGCCCTTTCGTCTTCACTCGAGGTGCCCGTCAGTGGGCAGAGCGCACATCGCCCA
CAGTCCCCGAGAAGTTGGGGGGAGGGGTCGGCAATTGAACCGGTGCCTAGAGAAGGTGGCGCGGGGTAAA
CTGGGAAAGTGATGTCGTGTACTGGCTCCGCCTTTTTCCCGAGGGTGGGGGAGAACCGTATATAAGTGCA
GTAGTCGCCGTGAACGTTCTTTTTCGCAACGGGTTTGCCGCCAGAACACAGGTAAGTGCCGTGTGTGGTT
CCCGCGGGCCTGGCCTCTTTACGGGTTATGGCCCTTGCGTGCCTTGAATTACTTCCACCTGGCTGCAGTA
CGTGATTCTTGATCCCGAGCTTCGGGTTGGAAGTGGGTGGGAGAGTTCGAGGCCTTGCGCTTAAGGAGCC
CCTTCGCCTCGTGCTTGAGTTGAGGCCTGGCCTGGGCGCTGGGGCCGCCGCGTGCGAATCTGGTGGCACC
TTCGCGCCTGTCTCGCTGCTTTCGATAAGTCTCTAGCCATTTAAAATTTTTGATGACCTGCTGCGACGCT
TTTTTTCTGGCAAGATAGTCTTGTAAATGCGGGCCAAGATCTGCACACTGGTATTTCGGTTTTTGGGGCC
GCGGGCGGCGACGGGGCCCGTGCGTCCCAGCGCACATGTTCGGCGAGGCGGGGCCTGCGAGCGCGGCCAC
CGAGAATCGGACGGGGGTAGTCTCAAGCTGGCCGGCCTGCTCTGGTGCCTGGCCTCGCGCCGCCGTGTAT
CGCCCCGCCCTGGGCGGCAAGGCTGGCCCGGTCGGCACCAGTTGCGTGAGCGGAAAGATGGCCGCTTCCC
GGCCCTGCTGCAGGGAGCTCAAAATGGAGGACGCGGCGCTCGGGAGAGCGGGCGGGTGAGTCACCCACAC
AAAGGAAAAGGGCCTTTCCGTCCTCAGCCGTCGCTTCATGTGACTCCACGGAGTACCGGGCGCCGTCCAG
GCACCTCGATTAGTTCTCGAGCTTTTGGAGTACGTCGTCTTTAGGTTGGGGGGAGGGGTTTTATGCGATG
GAGTTTCCCCACACTGAGTGGGTGGAGACTGAAGTTAGGCCAGCTTGGCACTTGATGTAATTCTCCTTGG
AATTTGCCCTTTTTGAGTTTGGATCTTGGTTCATTCTCAAGCCTCAGACAGTGGTTCAAAGTTTTTTTCT
TCCATTTCAGGTGTCGTGAGGATCCGCCACCATGCCAGAGCCAGCGAAGTCTGCTCCCGCCCCGAAAAAG
GGCTCCAAGAAGGCGGTGACTAAGGCGCAGAAGAAAGGCGGCAAGAAGCGCAAGCGCAGCCGCAAGGAGA
GCTATTCCATCTATGTGTACAAGGTTCTGAAGCAGGTCCACCCTGACACCGGCATTTCGTCCAAGGCCAT
GGGCATCATGAATTCGTTTGTGAACGACATTTTCGAGCGCATCGCAGGTGAGGCTTCCCGCCTGGCGCAT
TACAACAAGCGCTCGACCATCACCTCCAGGGAGATCCAGACGGCCGTGCGCCTGCTGCTGCCTGGGGAGT
TGGCCAAGCACGCCGTGTCCGAGGGTACTAAGGCCATCACCAAGTACACCAGCGCTAAGGATCCAGCGCG
TAAGGTCGATCTCACCTCCTGCGATCGCGAGCCGATCCACATCCCCGGCAGCATTCAGCCGTGCGGCTGC
CTGCTAGCCTGCGACGCGCAGGCGGTGCGGATCACGCGCATTACGGAAAATGCCGGCGCGTTCTTTGGAC
GCGAAACTCCGCGGGTCGGTGAGCTACTCGCCGATTACTTCGGCGAGACCGAAGCCCATGCGCTGCGCAA
CGCACTGGCGCAGTCCTCCGATCCAAAGCGACCGGCGCTGATCTTCGGTTGGCGCGACGGCCTGACCGGC
CGCACCTTCGACATCTCACTGCATCGCCATGACGGTACATCGATCATCGAGTTCGAGCCTGCGGCGGCCG
AACAGGCCGACAATCCGCTGCGGCTGACGCGGCAGATCATCGCGCGCACCAAAGAACTGAAGTCGCTCGA
AGAGATGGCCGCACGGGTGCCGCGCTATCTGCAGGCGATGCTCGGCTATCACCGCGTGATGTTGTACCGC
TTCGCGGACGACGGCTCCGGGATGGTGATCGGCGAGGCGAAGCGCAGCGACCTCGAGAGCTTTCTCGGTC
AGCACTTTCCGGCGTCGCTGGTCCCGCAGCAGGCGCGGCTACTGTACTTGAAGAACGCGATCCGCGTGGT
CTCGGATTCGCGCGGCATCAGCAGCCGGATCGTGCCCGAGCACGACGCCTCCGGCGCCGCGCTCGATCTG
TCGTTCGCGCACCTGCGCAGCATCTCGCCCTGCCATCTCGAATTTCTGCGGAACATGGGCGTCAGCGCCT
CGATGTCGCTGTCGATCATCATTGACGGCACGCTATGGGGATTGATCATCTGTCATCATTACGAGCCGCG
TGCCGTGCCGATGGCGCAGCGCGTCGCGGCCGAAATGTTCGCCGACTTCTTATCGCTGCACTTCACCGCC
GCCCACCACCAACGCCTGTACAAGGGTTCCGGAGCCACGAACTTCTCTCTGTTAAAGCAAGCAGGAGACG
TGGAAGAAAATCCCGGTCCTGTGAGCAAGGGCGAGGAGCTGTTCACCGGGGTGGTGCCCATCCTGGTCGA
GCTGGACGGCGACGTAAACGGCCACAAGTTCAGCGTGTCCGGCGAGGGCGAGGGCGATGCCACCTACGGC
AAGCTGACCCTGAAGTTCATCTGCACCACCGGCAAGCTGCCCGTGCCCTGGCCCACCCTCGTGACCACCC
TGACCTGGGGCGTGCAGTGCTTCGCCCGCTACCCCGACCACATGAAGCAGCACGACTTCTTCAAGTCCGC
CATGCCCGAAGGCTACGTCCAGGAGCGCACCATCTTCTTCAAGGACGACGGCAACTACAAGACCCGCGCC
GAGGTGAAGTTCGAGGGCGACACCCTGGTGAACCGCATCGAGCTGAAGGGCATCGACTTCAAGGAGGACG
GCAACATCCTGGGGCACAAGCTGGAGTACAACGCCATCAGCGACAACGTCTATATCACCGCCGACAAGCA
GAAGAACGGCATCAAGGCCAACTTCAAGATCCGCCACAACATCGAGGACGGCAGCGTGCAGCTCGCCGAC
CACTACCAGCAGAACACCCCCATCGGCGACGGCCCCGTGCTGCTGCCCGACAACCACTACCTGAGCACCC
AGTCCAAGCTGAGCAAAGACCCCAACGAGAAGCGCGATCACATGGTCCTGCTGGAGTTCGTGACCGCCGC
CGGGATCACTCTCGGCATGGACGAGCTGTACAAGGGATATCCATCACACTGGCGGCCGCTCGAGATGAAT
CCCAGTATGAAGCAGAAACAAGAAGAAATCAAAGAGAATATAAAGAATAGTTCTGTCCCAAGAAGAACTC
TGAAGATGATTCAGCCTTCTGCATCTGGATCTCTTGTTGGAAGAGAAAATGAGCTGTCCGCAGGCTTGTC
CAAAAGGAAACATCGGAATGACCACTTAACATCTACAACTTCCAGCCCTGGGGTTATTGTCCCAGAATCT
AGTGAAAATAAAAATCTTGGAGGAGTCACCCAGGAGTCATTTGATCTTATGATTAAAGAAAATCCATCCT
CTCAGTATTGGAAGGAAGTGGCAGAAAAACGGAGAAAGGCGCTGTAAGAATTCCTCGAGGGCGGCCGCTC
TAGAGTCGACGGGCCGCGGTAACAATTGTTAACTAACTTAAGCTAGCAACGGTTTCCCTCTAGCGGGATC
AATTCCGCCCCCCCCCCCTAACGTTACTGGCCGAAGCCGCTTGGAATAAGGCCGGTGTGCGTTTGTCTAT
ATGTTATTTTCCACCATATTGCCGTCTTTTGGCAATGTGAGGGCCCGGAAACCTGGCCCTGTCTTCTTGA
CGAGCATTCCTAGGGGTCTTTCCCCTCTCGCCAAAGGAATGCAAGGTCTGTTGAATGTCGTGAAGGAAGC
AGTTCCTCTGGAAGCTTCTTGAAGACAAACAACGTCTGTAGCGACCCTTTGCAGGCAGCGGAACCCCCCA
CCTGGCGACAGGTGCCTCTGCGGCCAAAAGCCACGTGTATAAGATACACCTGCAAAGGCGGCACAACCCC
AGTGCCACGTTGTGAGTTGGATAGTTGTGGAAAGAGTCAAATGGCTCTCCTCAAGCGTATTCAACAAGGG
GCTGAAGGATGCCCAGAAGGTACCCCATTGTATGGGATCTGATCTGGGGCCTCGGTGCACATGCTTTACA
TGTGTTTAGTCGAGGTTAAAAAAACGTCTAGGCCCCCCGAACCACGGGGACGTGGTTTTCCTTTGAAAAA
CACGATAATACCATGATTGAACAAGATGGATTGCACGCAGGTTCTCCGGCCGCTTGGGTGGAGAGGCTAT
TCGGCTATGACTGGGCACAACAGACAATCGGCTGCTCTGATGCCGCCGTGTTCCGGCTGTCAGCGCAGGG
GCGCCCGGTTCTTTTTGTCAAGACCGACCTGTCCGGTGCCCTGAATGAACTGCAGGACGAGGCAGCGCGG
CTATCGTGGCTGGCCACGACGGGCGTTCCTTGCGCAGCTGTGCTCGACGTTGTCACTGAAGCGGGAAGGG
ACTGGCTGCTATTGGGCGAAGTGCCGGGGCAGGATCTCCTGTCATCTCACCTTGCTCCTGCCGAGAAAGT
ATCCATCATGGCTGATGCAATGCGGCGGCTGCATACGCTTGATCCGGCTACCTGCCCATTCGACCACCAA
GCGAAACATCGCATCGAGCGAGCACGTACTCGGATGGAAGCCGGTCTTGTCGATCAGGATGATCTGGACG
AAGAGCATCAGGGGCTCGCGCCAGCCGAACTGTTCGCCAGGCTCAAGGCGCGCATGCCCGACGGCGAGGA
TCTCGTCGTGACCCATGGCGATGCCTGCTTGCCGAATATCATGGTGGAAAATGGCCGCTTTTCTGGATTC
ATCGACTGTGGCCGGCTGGGTGTGGCGGACCGCTATCAGGACATAGCGTTGGCTACCCGTGATATTGCTG
AAGAGCTTGGCGGCGAATGGGCTGACCGCTTCCTCGTGCTTTACGGTATCGCCGCTCCCGATTCGCAGCG
CATCGCCTTCTATCGCCTTCTTGACGAGTTCTTCTGACCCGGGCGGGGCGCGTCTGGAACAATCAACCTC
TGGATTACAAAATTTGTGAAAGATTGACTGGTATTCTTAACTATGTTGCTCCTTTTACGCTATGTGGATA
CGCTGCTTTAATGCCTTTGTATCATGCTATTGCTTCCCGTATGGCTTTCATTTTCTCCTCCTTGTATAAA
TCCTGGTTGCTGTCTCTTTATGAGGAGTTGTGGCCCGTTGTCAGGCAACGTGGCGTGGTGTGCACTGTGT
TTGCTGACGCAACCCCCACTGGTTGGGGCATTGCCACCACCTGTCAGCTCCTTTCCGGGACTTTCGCTTT
CCCCCTCCCTATTGCCACGGCGGAACTCATCGCCGCCTGCCTTGCCCGCTGCTGGACAGGGGCTCGGCTG
TTGGGCACTGACAATTCCGTGGTGTTGTCGGGGAAGCTGACGTCCTTTCCATGGCTGCTCGCCTGTGTTG
CCACCTGGATTCTGCGCGGGACGTCCTTCTGCTACGTCCCTTCGGCCCTCAATCCAGCGGACCTTCCTTC
CCGCGGCCTGCTGCCGGCTCTGCGGCCTCTTCCGCGTCTTCGCCTTCGCCCTCAGACGAGTCGGATCTCC
CTTTGGGCCGCCTCCCCGCCTGGAATTAATTCTGCAGTCGAGACCTAGAAAAACATGGAGCAATCACAAG
TAGCAATACAGCAGCTACCAATGCTGATTGTGCCTGGCTAGAAGCACAAGAGGAGGAGGAGGTGGGTTTT
CCAGTCACACCTCAGGTACCTTTAAGACCAATGACTTACAAGGCAGCTGTAGATCTTAGCCACTTTTTAA
AAGAAAAGAGGGGACTGGAAGGGCTAATTCACTCCCAACGAAGACAAGATATCCTTGATCTGTGGATCTA
CCACACACAAGGCTACTTCCCTGATTAGCAGAACTACACACCAGGGCCAGGGGTCAGATATCCACTGACC
TTTGGATGGTGCTACAAGCTAGTACCAGTTGAGCCAGATAAGGTAGAAGAGGCCAATAAAGGAGAGAACA
CCAGCTTGTTACACCCTGTGAGCCTGCATGGGATGGATGACCCGGAGAGAGAAGTGTTAGAGTGGAGGTT
TGACAGCCGCCTAGCATTTCATCACGTGGCCCGAGAGCTGCATCCGGAGTACTTCAAGAACTGCTGATAT
CGAGCTTGCTACAAGGGACTTTCCGCTGGGGACTTTCCAGGGAGGCGTGGCCTGGGCGGGACTGGGGAGT
GGCGAGCCCTCAGATCCTGCATATAAGCAGCTGCTTTTTGCCTGTACTGGGTCTCTCTGGTTAGACCAGA
TCTGAGCCTGGGAGCTCTCTGGCTAACTAGGGAACCCACTGCTTAAGCCTCAATAAAGCTTGCCTTGAGT
GCTTCAAGTAGTGTGTGCCCGTCTGTTGTGTGACTCTGGTAACTAGAGATCCCTCAGACCCTTTTAGTCA
GTGTGGAAAATCTCTAGCAGTAGTAGTTCATGTCATCTTATTATTCAGTATTTATAACTTGCAAAGAAAT
GAATATCAGAGAGTGAGAGGCCTTGACATTGCTAGCGTTTACCGTCGACCTCTAGCTAGAGCTTGGCGTA
ATCATGGTCATAGCTGTTTCCTGTGTGAAATTGTTATCCGCTCACAATTCCACACAACATACGAGCCGGA
AGCATAAAGTGTAAAGCCTGGGGTGCCTAATGAGTGAGCTAACTCACATTAATTGCGTTGCGCTCACTGC
CCGCTTTCCAGTCGGGAAACCTGTCGTGCCAGCTGCATTAATGAATCGGCCAACGCGCGGGGAGAGGCGG
TTTGCGTATTGGGCGCTCTTCCGCTTCCTCGCTCACTGACTCGCTGCGCTCGGTCGTTCGGCTGCGGCGA
GCGGTATCAGCTCACTCAAAGGCGGTAATACGGTTATCCACAGAATCAGGGGATAACGCAGGAAAGAACA
TGTGAGCAAAAGGCCAGCAAAAGGCCAGGAACCGTAAAAAGGCCGCGTTGCTGGCGTTTTTCCATAGGCT
CCGCCCCCCTGACGAGCATCACAAAAATCGACGCTCAAGTCAGAGGTGGCGAAACCCGACAGGACTATAA
AGATACCAGGCGTTTCCCCCTGGAAGCTCCCTCGTGCGCTCTCCTGTTCCGACCCTGCCGCTTACCGGAT
ACCTGTCCGCCTTTCTCCCTTCGGGAAGCGTGGCGCTTTCTCATAGCTCACGCTGTAGGTATCTCAGTTC
GGTGTAGGTCGTTCGCTCCAAGCTGGGCTGTGTGCACGAACCCCCCGTTCAGCCCGACCGCTGCGCCTTA
TCCGGTAACTATCGTCTTGAGTCCAACCCGGTAAGACACGACTTATCGCCACTGGCAGCAGCCACTGGTA
ACAGGATTAGCAGAGCGAGGTATGTAGGCGGTGCTACAGAGTTCTTGAAGTGGTGGCCTAACTACGGCTA
CACTAGAAGAACAGTATTTGGTATCTGCGCTCTGCTGAAGCCAGTTACCTTCGGAAAAAGAGTTGGTAGC
TCTTGATCCGGCAAACAAACCACCGCTGGTAGCGGTGGTTTTTTTGTTTGCAAGCAGCAGATTACGCGCA
GAAAAAAAGGATCTCAAGAAGATCCTTTGATCTTTTCTACGGGGTCTGACGCTCAGTGGAACGAAAACTC
ACGTTAAGGGATTTTGGTCATGAGATTATCAAAAAGGATCTTCACCTAGATCCTTTTAAATTAAAAATGA
AGTTTTAAATCAATCTAAAGTATATATGAGTAAACTTGGTCTGACAGTTACCAATGCTTAATCAGTGAGG
CACCTATCTCAGCGATCTGTCTATTTCGTTCATCCATAGTTGCCTGACTCCCCGTCGTGTAGATAACTAC
GATACGGGAGGGCTTACCATCTGGCCCCAGTGCTGCAATGATACCGCGAGACCCACGCTCACCGGCTCCA
GATTTATCAGCAATAAACCAGCCAGCCGGAAGGGCCGAGCGCAGAAGTGGTCCTGCAACTTTATCCGCCT
CCATCCAGTCTATTAATTGTTGCCGGGAAGCTAGAGTAAGTAGTTCGCCAGTTAATAGTTTGCGCAACGT
TGTTGCCATTGCTACAGGCATCGTGGTGTCACGCTCGTCGTTTGGTATGGCTTCATTCAGCTCCGGTTCC
CAACGATCAAGGCGAGTTACATGATCCCCCATGTTGTGCAAAAAAGCGGTTAGCTCCTTCGGTCCTCCGA
TCGTTGTCAGAAGTAAGTTGGCCGCAGTGTTATCACTCATGGTTATGGCAGCACTGCATAATTCTCTTAC
TGTCATGCCATCCGTAAGATGCTTTTCTGTGACTGGTGAGTACTCAACCAAGTCATTCTGAGAATAGTGT
ATGCGGCGACCGAGTTGCTCTTGCCCGGCGTCAATACGGGATAATACCGCGCCACATAGCAGAACTTTAA
AAGTGCTCATCATTGGAAAACGTTCTTCGGGGCGAAAACTCTCAAGGATCTTACCGCTGTTGAGATCCAG
TTCGATGTAACCCACTCGTGCACCCAACTGATCTTCAGCATCTTTTACTTTCACCAGCGTTTCTGGGTGA
GCAAAAACAGGAAGGCAAAATGCCGCAAAAAAGGGAATAAGGGCGACACGGAAATGTTGAATACTCATAC
TCTTCCTTTTTCAATATTATTGAAGCATTTATCAGGGTTATTGTCTCATGAGCGGATACATATTTGAATG
TATTTAGAAAAATAAACAAATAGGGGTTCCGCGCACATTTCCCCGAAAAGTGCCACCTGACGTCGACGGA
TCGGGAGATCAACTTGTTTATTGCAGCTTATAATGGTTACAAATAAAGCAATAGCATCACAAATTTCACA
AATAAAGCATTTTTTTCACTGCATTCTAGTTGTGGTTTGTCCAAACTCATCAATGTATCTTATCATGTCT
GGATCAACTGGATAACTCAAGCTAACCAAAATCATCCCAAACTTCCCACCCCATACCCTATTACCACTGC
CAATTACCTGTGGTTTCATTTACTCTAAACCTGTGATTCCTCTGAATTATTTTCATTTTAAAGAAATTGT
ATTTGTTAAATATGTACTACAAACTTAGTAGTT
